Addgene plasmid #113708: pMuLE_ENTR_CBF-tdTomato_L3-L2
Purpose: Single pathway reporter; notch promoter-driven expression of tdTomato; MultiSite Gateway entry vector.
Depositing lab: Manfred Ogris. Depositing organization: University of Vienna. Publication: Luminescent and fluorescent triple reporter plasmid constructs for Wnt, Hedgehog and Notch pathway. Maier J, Elmenofi S, Taschauer A, Anton M, Sami H, Ogris M. PLoS One. 2019 Dec 20;14(12):e0226570. doi: 10.1371/journal.pone.0226570. eCollection 2019. PubMed 31860685.
Backbone
  Vector backbone: pMuLE ENTR SV40 tdTomato L3-L2
  Backbone size w/o insert (bp): 4403
  Total vector size (bp): 4515
  Vector type: Mammalian Expression ; MuLE Gateway Entry Vector
Growth in bacteria
  Bacterial resistance: Kanamycin, 50 μg/mL
  Growth temperature: 37°C
  Growth strain: DH5alpha
  Copy number: High Copy
Gene/Insert
  Gene/Insert name: CBF (notch dependent promoter) (alt name: CBFRE)
  Insert size (bp): 446
  Cloning method: Restriction Enzyme; 5′ cloning site NdeI (not destroyed); 3′ cloning site BamHI (not destroyed)
  Sequencing primers: 5′ M13
Resource information
  A portion of this plasmid was derived from a plasmid made by: CBF:H2B-Venus was a gift from Anna-Katerina Hadjantonakis (Addgene plasmid # 44211). Backbone is included in the MuLE kit, which was a gift from Ian Frew (Addgene kit #1000000060).
Terms and licenses: Academic/Nonprofit Terms; Industry Terms: Not Available to Industry
How to cite: pMuLE_ENTR_CBF-tdTomato_L3-L2 was a gift from Manfred Ogris (Addgene plasmid # 113708 ; http://n2t.net/addgene:113708 ; RRID:Addgene_113708)
