[The description below was written by a language model from this plasmid's Addgene catalogue record and pLannotate feature annotations shown in this document.]
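Description:
pMuLE_ENTR_CBF-tdTomato_L3-L2 is a 4.5 kb MultiSite Gateway entry vector from the MuLE (multiple lentiviral expression) system, built on the pMuLE ENTR SV40 tdTomato L3-L2 backbone. It is maintained in E. coli as a high-copy plasmid through a ColE1/pUC-type origin and selected with kanamycin via an aph(3')-Ia resistance gene. Upstream rrnB T1 and T2 terminators insulate the cassette from read-through transcription, as is typical of Gateway entry backbones. Small lacI and lacZα fragments and a T7 promoter are backbone remnants.

The payload lies between attL3 and attL2 recombination sites. It consists of a Notch-responsive promoter, listed as CBF or CBFRE, placed ahead of mammalian codon-optimised tdTomato, the bright red tandem-dimer derivative of DsRed. The 446 bp promoter insert was cloned between NdeI and BamHI and was derived from a CBF:H2B-Venus reporter plasmid. The automated annotation does not recognise the CBF response elements. It does mark an SV40 early promoter segment directly upstream of tdTomato, which probably represents the minimal promoter portion of the Notch-responsive element, with the unannotated stretch before it holding the binding sites, though the record does not confirm this. No polyadenylation signal is annotated within the cassette.

The construct serves as a single-pathway reporter in which Notch signalling activity is read out as red fluorescence. The L3-L2 site configuration fixes the module's position in an LR Clonase reaction, so it can be combined with other entry modules in a destination vector. The associated work used this approach to assemble combined luminescent and fluorescent reporters for the Wnt, Hedgehog and Notch pathways.
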