Features (pLannotate 1.2.2; 14 found; start..end, strand, type, name):
     34..129     +  protein_bind   attL3: mutant version of attL; recombination site for the Gateway® LR reaction LR Clonase™
    129..145     +  promoter       SV40 promoter (fragment): SV40 enhancer and early promoter
    334..530     +  promoter       SV40 promoter: SV40 early promoter
    537..580     +  misc_feature   MCS (fragment): multiple cloning site
    612..2041    +  CDS            tdTomato (fragment): tandem dimeric (pseudo-monomeric) derivative of DsRed (Shaner et al., 2004) mammalian codon-optimized
   2043..2081    +  misc_feature   MCS (fragment): pBluescript multiple cloning site
   2091..2190    -  protein_bind   attL2: mutant version of attL; recombination site for the Gateway® LR reaction LR Clonase™
   2221..2239    -  promoter       T7 promoter: promoter for bacteriophage T7 RNA polymerase
   2373..3182    +  CDS            KanR: aminoglycoside phosphotransferase; aph(3')-Ia; confers resistance to kanamycin in bacteria or G418 (Geneticin®) in eukaryotes
   3329..3917    +  rep_origin     ori: high-copy-number ColE1/pMB1/pBR322/pUC origin of replication
   4100..4192    +  CDS            lacI (fragment): lac repressor; lacI; The lac repressor binds to the lac operator to inhibit transcription in E. coli. This inhibition can be relieved by adding lactose or isopropyl-β-D-thiogalactopyranoside (IPTG).
   4247..4274    -  terminator     rrnB T2 terminator: transcription terminator T2 from the E. coli rrnB gene
   4406..4449    +  terminator     rrnB T1 terminator: Escherichia coli rrnB; transcription terminator T1 from the E. coli rrnB gene
   4496..17      -  CDS            lacZα (fragment) (across the origin): LacZα fragment of β-galactosidase; lacZ fragment
>Addgene plasmid #113708 | pMuLE_ENTR_CBF-tdTomato_L3-L2 | addgene full sequence | sequence record 221555 | Addgene NGS Result
GTAAAACGACGGCCAGTCTTAAGCTCGGGCCCCAAATAATGATTTTATTTTGACTGATAGTGACCTGTTC
GTTGCAACAAATTGATGAGCAATGCTTTTTTATAATGCCAACTTTGTATAATAAAGTTGCTGTGGAATGT
GTGTCCATATGATAACCGTATTACCGCCATGCATTAGTTATTAATCGAGATCTGGTGTAAACACGCCGTG
GGAAAAAATTTATGGATCTGGAGTAACACGCCGTGGGAAAAAATTTATGGATCTGGAGTAACACGCCGTG
GGAAAAAATTTATGGATCTGGAGTAACACGCCGTGGGAAAAAATTTATGGATCTGCATCTCAATTAGTCA
GCAACCATAGTCCCGCCCCTAACTCCGCCCATCCCGCCCCTAACTCCGCCCAGTTCCGCCCATTCTCCGC
CCCATGGCTGACTAATTTTTTTTATTTATGCAGAGGCCGAGGCCGCCTCGGCCTCTGAGCTATTCCAGAA
GTAGTGAGGAGGCTTTTTTGGAGGCCTAGGCTTTTGCAAAAAGCTGGCTAGCGCTACCGGACTCAGATCT
CGAGCTCAAGCTTCGAATTCGCCACCATGCCAGAGCCAGGATCCCGCCACCATGGTGAGCAAGGGCGAGG
AGGTCATCAAAGAGTTCATGCGCTTCAAGGTGCGCATGGAGGGCTCCATGAACGGCCACGAGTTCGAGAT
CGAGGGCGAGGGCGAGGGCCGCCCCTACGAGGGCACCCAGACCGCCAAGCTGAAGGTGACCAAGGGCGGC
CCCCTGCCCTTCGCCTGGGACATCCTGTCCCCCCAGTTCATGTACGGCTCCAAGGCGTACGTGAAGCACC
CCGCCGACATCCCCGATTACAAGAAGCTGTCCTTCCCCGAGGGCTTCAAGTGGGAGCGCGTGATGAACTT
CGAGGACGGCGGTCTGGTGACCGTGACCCAGGACTCCTCCCTGCAGGACGGCACGCTGATCTACAAGGTG
AAGATGCGCGGCACCAACTTCCCCCCCGACGGCCCCGTAATGCAGAAGAAGACCATGGGCTGGGAGGCCT
CCACCGAGCGCCTGTACCCCCGCGACGGCGTGCTGAAGGGCGAGATCCACCAGGCCCTGAAGCTGAAGGA
CGGCGGCCACTACCTGGTGGAGTTCAAGACCATCTACATGGCCAAGAAGCCCGTGCAACTGCCCGGCTAC
TACTACGTGGACACCAAGCTGGACATCACCTCCCACAACGAGGACTACACCATCGTGGAACAGTACGAGC
GCTCCGAGGGCCGCCACCACCTGTTCCTGGGGCATGGCACCGGCAGCACCGGCAGCGGCAGCTCCGGCAC
CGCCTCCTCCGAGGACAACAACATGGCCGTCATCAAAGAGTTCATGCGCTTCAAGGTGCGCATGGAGGGC
TCCATGAACGGCCACGAGTTCGAGATCGAGGGCGAGGGCGAGGGCCGCCCCTACGAGGGCACCCAGACCG
CCAAGCTGAAGGTGACCAAGGGCGGCCCCCTGCCCTTCGCCTGGGACATCCTGTCCCCCCAGTTCATGTA
CGGCTCCAAGGCGTACGTGAAGCACCCCGCCGACATCCCCGATTACAAGAAGCTGTCCTTCCCCGAGGGC
TTCAAGTGGGAGCGCGTGATGAACTTCGAGGACGGCGGTCTGGTGACCGTGACCCAGGACTCCTCCCTGC
AGGACGGCACGCTGATCTACAAGGTGAAGATGCGCGGCACCAACTTCCCCCCCGACGGCCCCGTAATGCA
GAAGAAGACCATGGGCTGGGAGGCCTCCACCGAGCGCCTGTACCCCCGCGACGGCGTGCTGAAGGGCGAG
ATCCACCAGGCCCTGAAGCTGAAGGACGGCGGCCGCTACCTGGTGGAGTTCAAGACCATCTACATGGCCA
AGAAGCCCGTGCAACTGCCCGGCTACTACTACGTGGACACCAAGCTGGACATCACCTCCCACAACGAGGA
CTACACCATCGTGGAACAGTACGAGCGCTCCGAGGGCCGCCACCACCTGTTCCTGTACGGCATGGACGAG
CTGTACAAGTAAGAATTCGATATCAAGCTTATCGATACCGTCGACCTCGAGCCTCTAGATACCCAGCTTT
CTTGTACAAAGTTGGCATTATAAGAAAGCATTGCTTATCAATTTGTTGCAACGAACAGGTCACTATCAGT
CAAAATAAAATCATTATTTGCCATCCAGCTGCAGGGCGGCCGCGATATCCCCTATAGTGAGTCGTATTAC
ATGGTCATAGCTGTTTCCTGGCAGCTCTGGCCCGTGTCTCAAAATCTCTGATGTTACATTGCACAAGATA
AAAATATATCATCATGAACAATAAAACTGTCTGCTTACATAAACAGTAATACAAGGGGTGTTATGAGCCA
TATTCAACGGGAAACGTCGAGGCCGCGATTAAATTCCAACATGGATGCTGATTTATATGGGTATAAATGG
GCTCGCGATAATGTCGGGCAATCAGGTGCGACAATCTATCGCTTGTATGGGAAGCCCGATGCGCCAGAGT
TGTTTCTGAAACATGGCAAAGGTAGCGTTGCCAATGATGTTACAGATGAGATGGTCAGACTAAACTGGCT
GACGGAATTTATGCCTCTTCCGACCATCAAGCATTTTATCCGTACTCCTGATGATGCATGGTTACTCACC
ACTGCGATCCCCGGAAAAACAGCATTCCAGGTATTAGAAGAATATCCTGATTCAGGTGAAAATATTGTTG
ATGCGCTGGCAGTGTTCCTGCGCCGGTTGCATTCGATTCCTGTTTGTAATTGTCCTTTTAACAGCGATCG
CGTATTTCGTCTCGCTCAGGCGCAATCACGAATGAATAACGGTTTGGTTGATGCGAGTGATTTTGATGAC
GAGCGTAATGGCTGGCCTGTTGAACAAGTCTGGAAAGAAATGCATAAACTTTTGCCATTCTCACCGGATT
CAGTCGTCACTCATGGTGATTTCTCACTTGATAACCTTATTTTTGACGAGGGGAAATTAATAGGTTGTAT
TGATGTTGGACGAGTCGGAATCGCAGACCGATACCAGGATCTTGCCATCCTATGGAACTGCCTCGGTGAG
TTTTCTCCTTCATTACAGAAACGGCTTTTTCAAAAATATGGTATTGATAATCCTGATATGAATAAATTGC
AGTTTCATTTGATGCTCGATGAGTTTTTCTAATCAGAATTGGTTAATTGGTTGTAACACTGGCAGAGCAT
TACGCTGACTTGACGGGACGGCGCAAGCTCATGACCAAAATCCCTTAACGTGAGTTACGCGTCGTTCCAC
TGAGCGTCAGACCCCGTAGAAAAGATCAAAGGATCTTCTTGAGATCCTTTTTTTCTGCGCGTAATCTGCT
GCTTGCAAACAAAAAAACCACCGCTACCAGCGGTGGTTTGTTTGCCGGATCAAGAGCTACCAACTCTTTT
TCCGAAGGTAACTGGCTTCAGCAGAGCGCAGATACCAAATACTGTTCTTCTAGTGTAGCCGTAGTTAGGC
CACCACTTCAAGAACTCTGTAGCACCGCCTACATACCTCGCTCTGCTAATCCTGTTACCAGTGGCTGCTG
CCAGTGGCGATAAGTCGTGTCTTACCGGGTTGGACTCAAGACGATAGTTACCGGATAAGGCGCAGCGGTC
GGGCTGAACGGGGGGTTCGTGCACACAGCCCAGCTTGGAGCGAACGACCTACACCGAACTGAGATACCTA
CAGCGTGAGCTATGAGAAAGCGCCACGCTTCCCGAAGGGAGAAAGGCGGACAGGTATCCGGTAAGCGGCA
GGGTCGGAACAGGAGAGCGCACGAGGGAGCTTCCAGGGGGAAACGCCTGGTATCTTTATAGTCCTGTCGG
GTTTCGCCACCTCTGACTTGAGCGTCGATTTTTGTGATGCTCGTCAGGGGGGCGGAGCCTATGGAAAAAC
GCCAGCAACGCGGCCTTTTTACGGTTCCTGGCCTTTTGCTGGCCTTTTGCTCACATGTTCTTTCCTGCGT
TATCCCCTGATTCTGTGGATAACCGTATTACCGCCTTTGAGTGAGCTGATACCGCTCGCCGCAGCCGAAC
GACCGAGCGCAGCGAGTCAGTGAGCGAGGAAGCGGAAGAGCGCCCAATACGCAAACCGCCTCTCCCCGCG
CGTTGGCCGATTCATTAATGCAGCTGGCACGACAGGTTTCCCGACTGGAAAGCGGGCAGTGAGCGCAACG
CAATTAATACGCGTACCGCTAGCCAGGAAGAGTTTGTAGAAACGCAAAAAGGCCATCCGTCAGGATGGCC
TTCTGCTTAGTTTGATGCCTGGCAGTTTATGGCGGGCGTCCTGCCCGCCACCCTCCGGGCCGTTGCTTCA
CAACGTTCAAATCCGCTCCCGGCGGATTTGTCCTACTCAGGAGAGCGTTCACCGACAAACAACAGATAAA
ACGAAAGGCCCAGTCTTCCGACTGAGCCTTTCGTTTTATTTGATGCCTGGCAGTTCCCTACTCTCGCGTT
AACGCTAGCATGGATGTTTTCCCAGTCACGACGTT
