>Addgene plasmid #113708 | pMuLE_ENTR_CBF-tdTomato_L3-L2 | depositor partial sequence | sequence record 214822 | M13 primer (TGTAAAACGACGGCCAG) used. Sequence starts in attL3, spans the CBF promoter and ends in tdTomato.
TTTTATTTTGACTGATAGTGACCTGTTCGTTGCAACAAATTGATGAGCAATGCTTTTTTATAATGCCAAC
TTTGTATAATAAAGTTGCTGTGGAATGTGTGTCCATATGATAACCGTATTACCGCCATGCATTAGTTATT
AATCGAGATCTGGTGTAAACACGCCGTGGGAAAAAATTTATGGATCTGGAGTAACACGCCGTGGGAAAAA
ATTTATGGATCTGGAGTAACACGCCGTGGGAAAAAATTTATGGATCTGGAGTAACACGCCGTGGGAAAAA
ATTTATGGATCTGCATCTCAATTAGTCAGCAACCATAGTCCCGCCCCTAACTCCGCCCATCCCGCCCCTA
ACTCCGCCCAGTTCCGCCCATTCTCCGCCCCATGGCTGACTAATTTTTTTTATTTATGCAGAGGCCGAGG
CCGCCTCGGCCTCTGAGCTATTCCAGAAGTAGTGAGGAGGCTTTTTTGGAGGCCTAGGCTTTTGCAAAAA
GCTGGCTAGCGCTACCGGACTCAGATCTCGAGCTCAAGCTTCGAATTCGCCACCATGCCAGAGCCAGGAT
CCCGCCACCATGGTGAGCAAGGGCGAGGAGGTCATCAAAGAGTTCATGCGCTTCAAGGTGCGCATGGAGG
GCTCCATGAACGGCCACGAGTTCGAGATCGAGGGCGAGGGCGAGGGCCGCCCCTACGAGGGCACCCAGAC
CGCCAAGCTGAAGGTGACCAAGGGCGGCCCCCTGCCCTTCGCCTGGGACATCCTGTCCCCCCAGTTCATG
TACGGCTCCAAGGCGTACGTGAAGCACCCCGCCGACATCCCCGATTACAAGAAGCTGTCCTTCCCCGAGG
GCTTCAAGTGGGAGCGCGTGATGAACTTCGAGGACGGCGGTCTGGTGACCGTGACCCAGGACTCCTCCCT
GCAGGACGGCACGCTGATCTACAAGGTGAAGATGCGCGGCACCAACTTCCCCCCCGACGGCCCCGTAATG
CARAAAAAARACCATGGGGCTGGGAAGGCCTCCACCGAAGCGCCTGTACCCCCCCCAACGGCTTGCTGAA
AGGGCRAGATCCACCCAGGCCCTGAAGCTGAAAGGACGG
