>Addgene plasmid #113708 | pMuLE_ENTR_CBF-tdTomato_L3-L2 | depositor partial sequence | sequence record 214823 | Custom primer (CCAGAAGTAGTGAGGAGGCTTT) used. Sequence starts after SV40 ori and ends in tdTomato.
GCAAAAGCTGGCTAGCGCTACCGGGACTCAGATCTCGAGCTCAAGCTTCGAATTCGCCACCATGCCAGAG
CCAGGATCCCGCCACCATGGTGAGCAAGGGCGAGGAGGTCATCAAAGAGTTCATGCGCTTCAAGGTGCGC
ATGGAGGGCTCCATGAACGGCCACGAGTTCGAGATCGAGGGCGAGGGCGAGGGCCGCCCCTACGAGGGCA
CCCAGACCGCCAAGCTGAAGGTGACCAAGGGCGGCCCCCTGCCCTTCGCCTGGGACATCCTGTCCCCCCA
GTTCATGTACGGCTCCAAGGCGTACGTGAAGCACCCCGCCGACATCCCCGATTACAAGAAGCTGTCCTTC
CCCGAGGGCTTCAAGTGGGAGCGCGTGATGAACTTCGAGGACGGCGGTCTGGTGACCGTGACCCAGGACT
CCTCCCTGCAGGACGGCACGCTGATCTACAAGGTGAAGATGCGCGGCACCAACTTCCCCCCCGACGGCCC
CGTAATGCAGAAGAAGACCATGGGCTGGGAGGCCTCCACCGAGCGCCTGTACCCCCGCGACGGCGTGCTG
AAGGGCGAGATCCACCAGGCCCTGAAGCTGAAGGACGGCGGCCACTACCTGGTGGAGTTCAAGACCATCT
ACATGGCCAAGAAGCCCGTGCAACTGCCCGGCTACTACTACGTGGACACCAAGCTGGACATCACCTCCCA
CAACGAGGACTACACCATCGTGGAACAGTACGAGCGCTCCGAGGGCCGCCACCACCTGTTCCTGGGGCAT
GGCACCGGCAGCACCGGCAGCGGCAGCTCCGGCACCGCCTCCTCCGAGGACAACAACATGGCCGTCATCA
AAGAGTTCATGCGCTTCAAGGTGCGCATGGAGGGCTCCATGAACGGCCACGAGTTCGAGATCGAGGGCGA
GGGGCGAGGGCCGCCCCTACGAGGGCACCCAGACCGCCAAGCTGAAGGTGACCAAGGNGCGGCCCCCTGC
CCTTCGCCTGGGACATCCTGTCCCCCCAGTTCATGTACCGCTCCAAGGCGTACGTGAAGCACCCCGCCRN
C
