>Addgene plasmid #113708 | pMuLE_ENTR_CBF-tdTomato_L3-L2 | depositor partial sequence | sequence record 214824 | Custom primer (TTGTACAGCTCGTCCATGC, reverse) used. Sequence runs upstream within tdTomato.
GCGCTCGTACTGTTCCACGATGGTGTAGTCCTCGTTGTGGGAGGTGATGTCCAGCTTGGTGTCCACGTAG
TAGTAGCCGGGCAGTTGCACGGGCTTCTTGGCCATGTAGATGGTCTTGAACTCCACCAGGTAGCGGCCGC
CGTCCTTCAGCTTCAGGGCCTGGTGGATCTCGCCCTTCAGCACGCCGTCGCGGGGGTACAGGCGCTCGGT
GGAGGCCTCCCAGCCCATGGTCTTCTTCTGCATTACGGGGCCGTCGGGGGGGAAGTTGGTGCCGCGCATC
TTCACCTTGTAGATCAGCGTGCCGTCCTGCAGGGAGGAGTCCTGGGTCACGGTCACCAGACCGCCGTCCT
CGAAGTTCATCACGCGCTCCCACTTGAAGCCCTCGGGGAAGGACAGCTTCTTGTAATCGGGGATGTCGGC
GGGGTGCTTCACGTACGCCTTGGAGCCGTACATGAACTGGGGGGACAGGATGTCCCAGGCGAAGGGCAGG
GGGCCGCCCTTGGTCACCTTCAGCTTGGCGGTCTGGGTGCCCTCGTAGGGGCGGCCCTCGCCCTCGCCCT
CGATCTCGAACTCGTGGCCGTTCATGGAGCCCTCCATGCGCACCTTGAAGCGCATGAACTCTTTGATGAC
GGCCATGTTGTTGTCCTCGGAGGAGGCGGTGCCGGAGCTGCCGCTGCCGGTGCTGCCGGTGCCATGCCCC
AGGAACAGGTGGTGGCGGCCCTCGGAGCGCTCGTACTGTTCCACGATGGTGTAGTCCTCGTTGTGGGAGG
TGATGTCCAGCTTGGTGTCCACGTAGTAGTAGCCGGGCAGTTGCACGGGCTTCTTGGCCATGTAGATGGT
CTTGAACTCCACCAGGTAGTGGCCGCCGTCCTTCAGCTTCAGGGCCTGGTGGATCTCGCCCTTCAGCACG
CCGTCGCGGGGGGTACAGGCGCTCGGTGGGAGGCCTCCCAGCCCATGGTCTTCTTCTGCATTACGGGGCC
CGTCGGGGGGGAAGTTGGTGSCCGCGCATCTTCACCTTGKAAAATCAGCGTGCCCGTCCTGCAGGGAAGG
AGTCCTGGGGTCACGGTT
