>Addgene plasmid #113708 | pMuLE_ENTR_CBF-tdTomato_L3-L2 | depositor partial sequence | sequence record 214825 | Custom primer (CCATGTTGGAATTTAATCGC, reverse) used. Sequence starts in front of KanR and ends  in tdTomato.
ATAACACCCCTTGTATTACTGTTTATGTAAGCAGACAGTTTTATTGTTCATGATGATATATTTTTATCTT
GTGCAATGTAACATCAGAGATTTTGAGACACGGGCCAGAGCTGCCAGGAAACAGCTATGACCATGTAATA
CGACTCACTATAGGGGATATCGCGGCCGCCCTGCAGCTGGATGGCAAATAATGATTTTATTTTGACTGAT
AGTGACCTGTTCGTTGCAACAAATTGATAAGCAATGCTTTCTTATAATGCCAACTTTGTACAAGAAAGCT
GGGTATCTAGAGGCTCGAGGTCGACGGTATCGATAAGCTTGATATCGAATTCTTACTTGTACAGCTCGTC
CATGCCGTACAGGAACAGGTGGTGGCGGCCCTCGGAGCGCTCGTACTGTTCCACGATGGTGTAGTCCTCG
TTGTGGGAGGTGATGTCCAGCTTGGTGTCCACGTAGTAGTAGCCGGGCAGTTGCACGGGCTTCTTGGCCA
TGTAGATGGTCTTGAACTCCACCAGGTAGCGGCCGCCGTCCTTCAGCTTCAGGGCCTGGTGGATCTCGCC
CTTCAGCACGCCGTCGCGGGGGTACAGGCGCTCGGTGGAGGCCTCCCAGCCCATGGTCTTCTTCTGCATT
ACGGGGCCGTCGGGGGGGAAGTTGGTGCCGCGCATCTTCACCTTGTAGATCAGCGTGCCGTCCTGCAGGG
AGGAGTCCTGGGTCACGGTCACCAGACCGCCGTCCTCGAAGTTCATCACGCGCTCCCACTTGAAGCCCTC
GGGGAAGGACAGCTTCTTGTAATCGGGGATGTCGGCGGGGTGCTTCACGTACGCCTTGGAGCCGTACATG
AACTGGGGGGACAGGATGTCCCAGGCGAAGGGCAGGGGGCCGCCCTTGGTCACCTTCAGCTTGGCGGTCT
GGGTGCCCTCGTAGGGGCGGCCCTCGCCCTCGCCCTCGATCTCGAACTCGTGGCCGTTCATGGAGCCCTC
CATGCGCACCTTGAAGCGCATGAACTCTTTGATGACGGCCATGTTGTTGTCCTCGGAAGGAGGCGGTGGC
CGGAGCTGCCCGCTGCCCGGTGCTGCCCGGTGCCATGCCCCCAGA
